Addgene plasmid #113725: pLenti6.2_mTagBFP2
Purpose: Expresses the fluorescent protein mTagBFP2 in a lentiviral backbone
Depositing lab: Vanessa LaPointe. Depositing organization: Maastricht University, Faculty of Health. Medicine and Life Sciences/MERLN Institute. Publication: The Role of Pancreatic Alpha Cells and Endothelial Cells in the Reduction of Oxidative Stress in Pseudoislets. Wieland FC, Sthijns MMJPE, Geuens T, van Blitterswijk CA, LaPointe VLS. Front Bioeng Biotechnol. 2021 Sep 9;9:729057. doi: 10.3389/fbioe.2021.729057. eCollection 2021. PubMed 34568302.
Backbone
  Vector backbone: pLenti6.2
  Backbone size w/o insert (bp): 7894
  Total vector size (bp): 8594
  Vector type: Mammalian Expression, Lentiviral
  Selectable markers: Puromycin
Growth in bacteria
  Bacterial resistance: Ampicillin, 100 μg/mL
  Growth temperature: 37°C
  Growth strain: NEB Stable
  Copy number: High Copy
Gene/Insert
  Gene/Insert name: mTagBFP2 (alt name: BFP2)
  Species: Synthetic
  Insert size (bp): 702
  Promoter: CMV
  Cloning method: Restriction Enzyme; 5′ cloning site XbaI (not destroyed); 3′ cloning site SalI (not destroyed)
  Sequencing primers: 5′ CGCAAATGGGCGGTAGGCGTG; 3′ CATAGCGTAAAAGGAGCAACA
Resource information
  A portion of this plasmid was derived from a plasmid made by: The pLenti6.2 backbone and ORF was isolated from the vector #17448 and #34632 respectively bought from Addgene. Both parts were excised from their original plasmids and recloned resulting in the current plasmid. In addition a few additional RE sites were introduced at the 5` end of the ORF generating a small multiple cloning site was inserted that can be used to create fusion proteins.
Terms and licenses: Academic/Nonprofit Terms; Industry Terms: Not Available to Industry
How to cite: pLenti6.2_mTagBFP2 was a gift from Vanessa LaPointe (Addgene plasmid # 113725 ; http://n2t.net/addgene:113725 ; RRID:Addgene_113725)
