[The description below was written by a language model from this plasmid's Addgene catalogue record and pLannotate feature annotations shown in this document.]
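Description:
pLenti6.2_mTagBFP2 is an HIV-1-derived lentiviral transfer plasmid of roughly 8.6 kb for expressing the synthetic monomeric blue fluorescent protein mTagBFP2 in mammalian cells. It is maintained in E. coli through a high-copy ColE1/pUC-type origin with ampicillin resistance (bla). The bacterial portion also carries an f1 origin, remnants of the lac region (lacZα and lacI fragments, lac promoter/operator), and T3 and T7 promoters. An SV40 poly(A) signal and SV40 origin lie just downstream of the viral cassette.

The viral genome is driven by a chimeric RSV promoter fused to a truncated 5' LTR, an arrangement that makes genomic RNA production independent of Tat. It is followed by the Ψ packaging signal with a partial gag sequence, the Rev response element for Rev-dependent nuclear export, and the cPPT/CTS, which aids nuclear import of the reverse-transcribed genome. Inside the vector, the CMV enhancer/promoter drives the 702 bp mTagBFP2 coding sequence (annotated as TagBFP), cloned between XbaI and SalI sites that remain intact. A WPRE placed after it enhances transcript stability and expression. A separate mouse PGK promoter then drives puromycin N-acetyltransferase, allowing selection of transduced cells. The cassette ends in a second truncated LTR, annotated by the software as a 5' LTR but positioned as the 3' LTR.

According to the record, backbone and ORF were taken from two earlier plasmids and recombined, and a few extra restriction sites were added at the 5' end of the ORF. This small multiple cloning site lets a gene of interest be fused to mTagBFP2. The plasmid is suited to stable blue labelling of cells or building blue-tagged fusion proteins.
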