Features (pLannotate 1.2.2; 28 found; start..end, strand, type, name):
    342..479     +  CDS            nef (fragment): NEF_HV1LA - Experimental evidence at protein level: Swiss-Prot protein existence level 1. Extracellular Nef protein targets CD4(+) T-lymphocytes for apoptosis by interacting with CXCR4 surface receptors. From Human immunodeficiency virus type 1 group M subtype B (isolate Lai) (HIV-1).
    465..645     +  LTR            5' LTR (truncated): truncated 5' long terminal repeat (LTR) from HIV-1
    717..838     +  polyA_signal   SV40 poly(A) signal: SV40 polyadenylation signal
    878..1013    +  rep_origin     SV40 ori: SV40 origin of replication
   1034..1052    -  promoter       T7 promoter: promoter for bacteriophage T7 RNA polymerase
   1060..1215    +  CDS            lacZα (fragment): LacZα fragment of β-galactosidase; lacZ fragment
   1220..1648    +  rep_origin     f1 ori (sequence partly withheld): f1 bacteriophage origin of replication; arrow indicates direction of (+) strand synthesis
   1701..1805    +  promoter       AmpR promoter: bla
   1806..2666    +  CDS            AmpR: β-lactamase; bla; confers resistance to ampicillin, carbenicillin, and related antibiotics
   2837..3425    +  rep_origin     ori: high-copy-number ColE1/pMB1/pBR322/pUC origin of replication
   3608..3700    +  CDS            lacI (fragment): lac repressor; lacI; The lac repressor binds to the lac operator to inhibit transcription in E. coli. This inhibition can be relieved by adding lactose or isopropyl-β-D-thiogalactopyranoside (IPTG).
   3713..3734    +  protein_bind   CAP binding site: CAP binding activates transcription in the presence of cAMP. E. coli catabolite activator protein
   3749..3779    +  promoter       lac promoter: promoter for the E. coli lac operon
   3787..3803    +  protein_bind   lac operator: The lac repressor binds to the lac operator to inhibit transcription in E. coli. This inhibition can be relieved by adding lactose or isopropyl-β-D-thiogalactopyranoside (IPTG). lac repressor encoded by lacI
   3848..3866    +  promoter       T3 promoter: promoter for bacteriophage T3 RNA polymerase
   3894..4120    +  promoter       RSV promoter: Rous sarcoma virus enhancer/promoter
   4121..4301    +  LTR            5' LTR (truncated): truncated 5' long terminal repeat (LTR) from HIV-1
   4348..4473    +  misc_feature   HIV-1 Ψ: packaging signal of human immunodeficiency virus type 1
   4457..4820    +  CDS            HIV-1 gag (fragment): gag protein from human immunodeficiency virus 1; gag
   4966..5199    +  misc_feature   RRE: The Rev response element (RRE) of HIV-1 allows for Rev-dependent mRNA export from the nucleus to the cytoplasm.
   5576..5676    +  CDS            Rev (fragment): human immunodeficiency virus 1 (HIV-1) Rev protein; rev; enhances nuclear export of unspliced and incompletely spliced viral mRNAs
   5695..5811    +  misc_feature   cPPT/CTS: central polypurine tract and central termination sequence of HIV-1
   5834..6137    +  enhancer       CMV enhancer: human cytomegalovirus immediate early enhancer
   6138..6341    +  promoter       CMV promoter: human cytomegalovirus (CMV) immediate early promoter
   6441..7142    +  CDS            TagBFP: monomeric blue fluorescent protein mammalian codon-optimized
   7158..7746    +  misc_feature   WPRE: woodchuck hepatitis virus posttranscriptional regulatory element
   7760..8259    +  promoter       PGK promoter: mouse phosphoglycerate kinase 1 promoter
   8280..274     +  CDS            PuroR (across the origin): puromycin N-acetyltransferase; pac from Streptomyces alboniger; confers resistance to puromycin
>Addgene plasmid #113725 | pLenti6.2_mTagBFP2 | addgene full sequence | sequence record 494535 | Addgene NGS Result
GGAAGGCCTCCTGGCGCCGCACCGGCCCAAGGAGCCCGCGTGGTTCCTGGCCACCGTCGGCGTCTCGCCC
GACCACCAGGGCAAGGGTCTGGGCAGCGCCGTCGTGCTCCCCGGAGTGGAGGCGGCCGAGCGCGCCGGGG
TGCCCGCCTTCCTGGAGACCTCCGCGCCCCGCAACCTCCCCTTCTACGAGCGGCTCGGCTTCACCGTCAC
CGCCGACGTCGAGGTGCCCGAAGGACCGCGCACCTGGTGCATGACCCGCAAGCCCGGTGCCTGACGCCCG
CCCCACGACCCGCAGCGCCCGACCGAAAGGAGCGCACGACCCCATGCATCTCGAGGGCCCGGTACCTTTA
AGACCAATGACTTACAAGGCAGCTGTAGATCTTAGCCACTTTTTAAAAGAAAAGGGGGGACTGGAAGGGC
TAGCTCACTCCCAACGAAGACAAGATCTGCTTTTTGCTTGTACTGGGTCTCTCTGGTTAGACCAGATCTG
AGCCTGGGAGCTCTCTGGCTAACTAGGGAACCCACTGCTTAAGCCTCAATAAAGCTTGCCTTGAGTGCTT
CAAGTAGTGTGTGCCCGTCTGTTGTGTGACTCTGGTAACTAGAGATCCCTCAGACCCTTTTAGTCAGTGT
GGAAAATCTCTAGCAGTAGTAGTTCATGTCATCTTATTATTCAGTATTTATAACTTGCAAAGAAATGAAT
ATCAGAGAGTGAGAGGAACTTGTTTATTGCAGCTTATAATGGTTACAAATAAAGCAATAGCATCACAAAT
TTCACAAATAAAGCATTTTTTTCACTGCATTCTAGTTGTGGTTTGTCCAAACTCATCAATGTATCTTATC
ATGTCTGGCTCTAGCTATCCCGCCCCTAACTCCGCCCATCCCGCCCCTAACTCCGCCCAGTTCCGCCCAT
TCTCCGCCCCATGGCTGACTAATTTTTTTTATTTATGCAGAGGCCGAGGCCGCCTCGGCCTCTGAGCTAT
TCCAGAAGTAGTGAGGAGGCTTTTTTGGAGGCCTAGGGACGTACCCAATTCGCCCTATAGTGAGTCGTAT
TACGCGCGCTCACTGGCCGTCGTTTTACAACGTCGTGACTGGGAAAACCCTGGCGTTACCCAACTTAATC
GCCTTGCAGCACATCCCCCTTTCGCCAGCTGGCGTAATAGCGAAGAGGCCCGCACCGATCGCCCTTCCCA
ACAGTTGCGCAGCCTGAATGGCGAATGGG
[124 nt withheld, positions 1220-1343]
C
[91 nt withheld, positions 1345-1435]
A
[49 nt withheld, positions 1437-1485]
CCTTTGACGTTGGAGTCCACGTTCTTT
[37 nt withheld, positions 1513-1549]
ACCCTATCTCGGTCTATTCTTTTGATTTATAAGGGATTTTGCCGATTTCGGCCTATTGGTTAAAAAATGA
GCTGATTTAACAAAAATTTAACGCGAATTTTAACAAAATATTAACGCTTACAATTTAGGTGGCACTTTTC
GGGGAAATGTGCGCGGAACCCCTATTTGTTTATTTTTCTAAATACATTCAAATATGTATCCGCTCATGAG
ACAATAACCCTGATAAATGCTTCAATAATATTGAAAAAGGAAGAGTATGAGTATTCAACATTTCCGTGTC
GCCCTTATTCCCTTTTTTGCGGCATTTTGCCTTCCTGTTTTTGCTCACCCAGAAACGCTGGTGAAAGTAA
AAGATGCTGAAGATCAGTTGGGTGCACGAGTGGGTTACATCGAACTGGATCTCAACAGCGGTAAGATCCT
TGAGAGTTTTCGCCCCGAAGAACGTTTTCCAATGATGAGCACTTTTAAAGTTCTGCTATGTGGCGCGGTA
TTATCCCGTATTGACGCCGGGCAAGAGCAACTCGGTCGCCGCATACACTATTCTCAGAATGACTTGGTTG
AGTACTCACCAGTCACAGAAAAGCATCTTACGGATGGCATGACAGTAAGAGAATTATGCAGTGCTGCCAT
AACCATGAGTGATAACACTGCGGCCAACTTACTTCTGACAACGATCGGAGGACCGAAGGAGCTAACCGCT
TTTTTGCACAACATGGGGGATCATGTAACTCGCCTTGATCGTTGGGAACCGGAGCTGAATGAAGCCATAC
CAAACGACGAGCGTGACACCACGATGCCTGTAGCAATGGCAACAACGTTGCGCAAACTATTAACTGGCGA
ACTACTTACTCTAGCTTCCCGGCAACAATTAATAGACTGGATGGAGGCGGATAAAGTTGCAGGACCACTT
CTGCGCTCGGCCCTTCCGGCTGGCTGGTTTATTGCTGATAAATCTGGAGCCGGTGAGCGTGGGTCTCGCG
GTATCATTGCAGCACTGGGGCCAGATGGTAAGCCCTCCCGTATCGTAGTTATCTACACGACGGGGAGTCA
GGCAACTATGGATGAACGAAATAGACAGATCGCTGAGATAGGTGCCTCACTGATTAAGCATTGGTAACTG
TCAGACCAAGTTTACTCATATATACTTTAGATTGATTTAAAACTTCATTTTTAATTTAAAAGGATCTAGG
TGAAGATCCTTTTTGATAATCTCATGACCAAAATCCCTTAACGTGAGTTTTCGTTCCACTGAGCGTCAGA
CCCCGTAGAAAAGATCAAAGGATCTTCTTGAGATCCTTTTTTTCTGCGCGTAATCTGCTGCTTGCAAACA
AAAAAACCACCGCTACCAGCGGTGGTTTGTTTGCCGGATCAAGAGCTACCAACTCTTTTTCCGAAGGTAA
CTGGCTTCAGCAGAGCGCAGATACCAAATACTGTTCTTCTAGTGTAGCCGTAGTTAGGCCACCACTTCAA
GAACTCTGTAGCACCGCCTACATACCTCGCTCTGCTAATCCTGTTACCAGTGGCTGCTGCCAGTGGCGAT
AAGTCGTGTCTTACCGGGTTGGACTCAAGACGATAGTTACCGGATAAGGCGCAGCGGTCGGGCTGAACGG
GGGGTTCGTGCACACAGCCCAGCTTGGAGCGAACGACCTACACCGAACTGAGATACCTACAGCGTGAGCT
ATGAGAAAGCGCCACGCTTCCCGAAGGGAGAAAGGCGGACAGGTATCCGGTAAGCGGCAGGGTCGGAACA
GGAGAGCGCACGAGGGAGCTTCCAGGGGGAAACGCCTGGTATCTTTATAGTCCTGTCGGGTTTCGCCACC
TCTGACTTGAGCGTCGATTTTTGTGATGCTCGTCAGGGGGGCGGAGCCTATGGAAAAACGCCAGCAACGC
GGCCTTTTTACGGTTCCTGGCCTTTTGCTGGCCTTTTGCTCACATGTTCTTTCCTGCGTTATCCCCTGAT
TCTGTGGATAACCGTATTACCGCCTTTGAGTGAGCTGATACCGCTCGCCGCAGCCGAACGACCGAGCGCA
GCGAGTCAGTGAGCGAGGAAGCGGAAGAGCGCCCAATACGCAAACCGCCTCTCCCCGCGCGTTGGCCGAT
TCATTAATGCAGCTGGCACGACAGGTTTCCCGACTGGAAAGCGGGCAGTGAGCGCAACGCAATTAATGTG
AGTTAGCTCACTCATTAGGCACCCCAGGCTTTACACTTTATGCTTCCGGCTCGTATGTTGTGTGGAATTG
TGAGCGGATAACAATTTCACACAGGAAACAGCTATGACCATGATTACGCCAAGCGCGCAATTAACCCTCA
CTAAAGGGAACAAAAGCTGGAGCTGCAAGCTTAATGTAGTCTTATGCAATACTCTTGTAGTCTTGCAACA
TGGTAACGATGAGTTAGCAACATGCCTTACAAGGAGAGAAAAAGCACCGTGCATGCCGATTGGTGGAAGT
AAGGTGGTACGATCGTGCCTTATTAGGAAGGCAACAGACGGGTCTGACATGGATTGGACGAACCACTGAA
TTGCCGCATTGCAGAGATATTGTATTTAAGTGCCTAGCTCGATACATAAACGGGTCTCTCTGGTTAGACC
AGATCTGAGCCTGGGAGCTCTCTGGCTAACTAGGGAACCCACTGCTTAAGCCTCAATAAAGCTTGCCTTG
AGTGCTTCAAGTAGTGTGTGCCCGTCTGTTGTGTGACTCTGGTAACTAGAGATCCCTCAGACCCTTTTAG
TCAGTGTGGAAAATCTCTAGCAGTGGCGCCCGAACAGGGACTTGAAAGCGAAAGGGAAACCAGAGGAGCT
CTCTCGACGCAGGACTCGGCTTGCTGAAGCGCGCACGGCAAGAGGCGAGGGGCGGCGACTGGTGAGTACG
CCAAAAATTTTGACTAGCGGAGGCTAGAAGGAGAGAGATGGGTGCGAGAGCGTCAGTATTAAGCGGGGGA
GAATTAGATCGCGATGGGAAAAAATTCGGTTAAGGCCAGGGGGAAAGAAAAAATATAAATTAAAACATAT
AGTATGGGCAAGCAGGGAGCTAGAACGATTCGCAGTTAATCCTGGCCTGTTAGAAACATCAGAAGGCTGT
AGACAAATACTGGGACAGCTACAACCATCCCTTCAGACAGGATCAGAAGAACTTAGATCATTATATAATA
CAGTAGCAACCCTCTATTGTGTGCATCAAAGGATAGAGATAAAAGACACCAAGGAAGCTTTAGACAAGAT
AGAGGAAGAGCAAAACAAAAGTAAGACCACCGCACAGCAAGCGGCCGCTGATCTTCAGACCTGGAGGAGG
AGATATGAGGGACAATTGGAGAAGTGAATTATATAAATATAAAGTAGTAAAAATTGAACCATTAGGAGTA
GCACCCACCAAGGCAAAGAGAAGAGTGGTGCAGAGAGAAAAAAGAGCAGTGGGAATAGGAGCTTTGTTCC
TTGGGTTCTTGGGAGCAGCAGGAAGCACTATGGGCGCAGCGTCAATGACGCTGACGGTACAGGCCAGACA
ATTATTGTCTGGTATAGTGCAGCAGCAGAACAATTTGCTGAGGGCTATTGAGGCGCAACAGCATCTGTTG
CAACTCACAGTCTGGGGCATCAAGCAGCTCCAGGCAAGAATCCTGGCTGTGGAAAGATACCTAAAGGATC
AACAGCTCCTGGGGATTTGGGGTTGCTCTGGAAAACTCATTTGCACCACTGCTGTGCCTTGGAATGCTAG
TTGGAGTAATAAATCTCTGGAACAGATTTGGAATCACACGACCTGGATGGAGTGGGACAGAGAAATTAAC
AATTACACAAGCTTAATACACTCCTTAATTGAAGAATCGCAAAACCAGCAAGAAAAGAATGAACAAGAAT
TATTGGAATTAGATAAATGGGCAAGTTTGTGGAATTGGTTTAACATAACAAATTGGCTGTGGTATATAAA
ATTATTCATAATGATAGTAGGAGGCTTGGTAGGTTTAAGAATAGTTTTTGCTGTACTTTCTATAGTGAAT
AGAGTTAGGCAGGGATATTCACCATTATCGTTTCAGACCCACCTCCCAACCCCGAGGGGACCCGACAGGC
CCGAAGGAATAGAAGAAGAAGGTGGAGAGAGAGACAGAGACAGATCCATTCGATTAGTGAACGGATCTCG
ACGGTATCGGTTAACTTTTAAAAGAAAAGGGGGGATTGGGGGGTACAGTGCAGGGGAAAGAATAGTAGAC
ATAATAGCAACAGACATACAAACTAAAGAATTACAAAAACAAATTACAAAATTCAAAATTTTATCGATAA
GCTTGGGAGTTCCGCGTTACATAACTTACGGTAAATGGCCCGCCTGGCTGACCGCCCAACGACCCCCGCC
CATTGACGTCAATAATGACGTATGTTCCCATAGTAACGCCAATAGGGACTTTCCATTGACGTCAATGGGT
GGAGTATTTACGGTAAACTGCCCACTTGGCAGTACATCAAGTGTATCATATGCCAAGTACGCCCCCTATT
GACGTCAATGACGGTAAATGGCCCGCCTGGCATTATGCCCAGTACATGACCTTATGGGACTTTCCTACTT
GGCAGTACATCTACGTATTAGTCATCGCTATTACCATGGTGATGCGGTTTTGGCAGTACATCAATGGGCG
TGGATAGCGGTTTGACTCACGGGGATTTCCAAGTCTCCACCCCATTGACGTCAATGGGAGTTTGTTTTGG
CACCAAAATCAACGGGACTTTCCAAAATGTCGTAACAACTCCGCCCCATTGACGCAAATGGGCGGTAGGC
GTGTACGGTGGGAGGTCTATATAAGCAGAGCTCGTTTAGTGAACCGTCAGATCGCCTGGAGACGCCATCC
ACGCTGTTTTGACCTCCATAGAAGACACCGACTCTAGAGATATCTTCGAAGGCGCGCCACCATGAGCGAG
CTGATTAAGGAGAACATGCACATGAAGCTGTACATGGAGGGCACCGTGGACAACCATCACTTCAAGTGCA
CATCCGAGGGCGAAGGCAAGCCCTACGAGGGCACCCAGACCATGAGAATCAAGGTGGTCGAGGGCGGCCC
TCTCCCCTTCGCCTTCGACATCCTGGCTACTAGCTTCCTCTACGGCAGCAAGACCTTCATCAACCACACC
CAGGGCATCCCCGACTTCTTCAAGCAGTCCTTCCCTGAGGGCTTCACATGGGAGAGAGTCACCACATACG
AAGACGGGGGCGTGCTGACCGCTACCCAGGACACCAGCCTCCAGGACGGCTGCCTCATCTACAACGTCAA
GATCAGAGGGGTGAACTTCACATCCAACGGCCCTGTGATGCAGAAGAAAACACTCGGCTGGGAGGCCTTC
ACCGAGACGCTGTACCCCGCTGACGGCGGCCTGGAAGGCAGAAACGACATGGCCCTGAAGCTCGTGGGCG
GGAGCCATCTGATCGCAAACGCCAAGACCACATATAGATCCAAGAAACCCGCTAAGAACCTCAAGATGCC
TGGCGTCTACTATGTGGACTACAGACTGGAAAGAATCAAGGAGGCCAACAACGAGACCTACGTCGAGCAG
CACGAGGTGGCAGTGGCCAGATACTGCGACCTCCCTAGCAAACTGGGGCACAAGCTTAATTAAAGCGGCC
GCGTCGACAATCAACCTCTGGATTACAAAATTTGTGAAAGATTGACTGGTATTCTTAACTATGTTGCTCC
TTTTACGCTATGTGGATACGCTGCTTTAATGCCTTTGTATCATGCTATTGCTTCCCGTATGGCTTTCATT
TTCTCCTCCTTGTATAAATCCTGGTTGCTGTCTCTTTATGAGGAGTTGTGGCCCGTTGTCAGGCAACGTG
GCGTGGTGTGCACTGTGTTTGCTGACGCAACCCCCACTGGTTGGGGCATTGCCACCACCTGTCAGCTCCT
TTCCGGGACTTTCGCTTTCCCCCTCCCTATTGCCACGGCGGAACTCATCGCCGCCTGCCTTGCCCGCTGC
TGGACAGGGGCTCGGCTGTTGGGCACTGACAATTCCGTGGTGTTGTCGGGGAAGCTGACGTCCTTTCCAT
GGCTGCTCGCCTGTGTTGCCACCTGGATTCTGCGCGGGACGTCCTTCTGCTACGTCCCTTCGGCCCTCAA
TCCAGCGGACCTTCCTTCCCGCGGCCTGCTGCCGGCTCTGCGGCCTCTTCCGCGTCTTCGCCTTCGCCCT
CAGACGAGTCGGATCTCCCTTTGGGCCGCCTCCCCGCCTGGAATTCTACCGGGTAGGGGAGGCGCTTTTC
CCAAGGCAGTCTGGAGCATGCGCTTTAGCAGCCCCGCTGGGCACTTGGCGCTACACAAGTGGCCTCTGGC
CTCGCACACATTCCACATCCACCGGTAGGCGCCAACCGGCTCCGTTCTTTGGTGGCCCCTTCGCGCCACC
TTCTACTCCTCCCCTAGTCAGGAAGTTCCCCCCCGCCCCGCAGCTCGCGTCGTGCAGGACGTGACAAATG
GAAGTAGCACGTCTCACTAGTCTCGTGCAGATGGACAGCACCGCTGAGCAATGGAAGCGGGTAGGCCTTT
GGGGCAGCGGCCAATAGCAGCTTTGCTCCTTCGCTTTCTGGGCTCAGAGGCTGGGAAGGGGTGGGTCCGG
GGGCGGGCTCAGGGGCGGGCTCAGGGGCGGGGCGGGCGCCCGAAGGTCCTCCGGAGGCCCGGCATTCTGC
ACGCTTCAAAAGCGCACGTCTGCCGCGCTGTTCTCCTCTTCCTCATCTCCGGGCCTTTCGACCTGCAGCC
CAAGCTTACCATGACCGAGTACAAGCCCACGGTGCGCCTCGCCACCCGCGACGACGTCCCCAGGGCCGTA
CGCACCCTCGCCGCCGCGTTCGCCGACTACCCCGCCACGCGCCACACCGTCGATCCGGACCGCCACATCG
AGCGGGTCACCGAGCTGCAAGAACTCTTCCTCACGCGCGTCGGGCTCGACATCGGCAAGGTGTGGGTCGC
GGACGACGGCGCCGCGGTGGCGGTCTGGACCACGCCGGAGAGCGTCGAAGCGGGGGCGGTGTTCGCCGAG
ATCGGCCCGCGCATGGCCGAGTTGAGCGGTTCCCGGCTGGCCGCGCAGCAACAGAT
